Addgene plasmid #242551: pME-H2B-mScarlet-3H (JDW 1513)
Purpose: Gateway middle entry clone containing H2B-mScarlet-3H; Nuclear red fluorescent reporter
Depositing lab: Joshua Wythe. Depositing organization: University of Virginia. Publication: MultiSite Assembly of Gateway Induced Clones (MAGIC): a flexible cloning toolbox for use in vertebrate model systems. Gillespie WB 3rd, Zhang Y, Ruiz OE, Cerda J 3rd, Ortiz-Guzman J, Sherman M, Turner WD, Largoza G, Mosser LE, Fujimoto E, Chien CB, Kwan KM, Arenkiel BR, Devine WP, Wythe JD. Development. 2025 Nov 15;152(22):dev204308. doi: 10.1242/dev.204308. Epub 2025 Nov 13. PubMed 41230856.
Backbone
  Vector backbone: pDONR221
  Vector type: Gateway subcloning
Growth in bacteria
  Bacterial resistance: Kanamycin, 50 μg/mL
  Growth temperature: 37°C
  Growth strain: NEB Stable
  Copy number: High Copy
Gene/Insert
  Gene/Insert name: mScarlet3-H
  Species: Synthetic
  Cloning method: Gateway Cloning
Terms and licenses: Academic/Nonprofit Terms; Industry Terms: Not Available to Industry
Depositor comments: Please visit https://doi.org/10.1101/2024.07.13.603267 for bioRxiv preprint.
How to cite: pME-H2B-mScarlet-3H (JDW 1513) was a gift from Joshua Wythe (Addgene plasmid # 242551 ; http://n2t.net/addgene:242551 ; RRID:Addgene_242551)
