[The description below was written by a language model from this plasmid's Addgene catalogue record and pLannotate feature annotations shown in this document.]
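Description:
pME-H2B-mScarlet-3H (JDW 1513) is a Gateway middle entry clone built on the pDONR221 backbone, intended as a modular component for MultiSite Gateway assembly rather than as an expression vector in its own right. The sequenced plasmid is about 3.8 kb and is maintained in E. coli through a high-copy ColE1/pUC-type origin with kanamycin selection from an aminoglycoside phosphotransferase (KanR) gene. Backbone remnants typical of pDONR vectors are also annotated, including the rrnB T1 and T2 transcription terminators upstream of the cassette, which insulate the insert from read-through transcription, a T7 promoter just outside attL2, and short lacI and lacZα fragments that have no evident function here.

The payload lies between attL1 and attL2, the sites used by LR Clonase to transfer the insert into a destination vector alongside 5' and 3' entry clones. It encodes human histone H2B followed by a V5 epitope tag and then a red fluorescent protein. The catalogue identifies this as the synthetic mScarlet3-H. The automated annotation instead labels the region as a partial match to an mScarlet-I derivative, most likely reflecting the closest related entry in the annotation database rather than a different insert. Fusion to H2B tethers the fluorophore to chromatin, giving a nuclear red signal, and the V5 tag would allow antibody detection.

No eukaryotic promoter or polyadenylation signal is annotated in this plasmid, so these must come from the other entry clones and the destination vector during assembly. The record describes it as a nuclear red fluorescent reporter module within a Gateway cloning toolbox for vertebrate model systems.
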