Features (pLannotate 1.2.2; 12 found; start..end, strand, type, name):
    121..213     +  CDS            lacI (fragment): lac repressor; lacI; The lac repressor binds to the lac operator to inhibit transcription in E. coli. This inhibition can be relieved by adding lactose or isopropyl-β-D-thiogalactopyranoside (IPTG).
    268..295     -  terminator     rrnB T2 terminator: transcription terminator T2 from the E. coli rrnB gene
    427..470     +  terminator     rrnB T1 terminator: Escherichia coli rrnB; transcription terminator T1 from the E. coli rrnB gene
    517..553     -  CDS            lacZα (fragment): LacZα fragment of β-galactosidase; lacZ fragment
    569..668     +  protein_bind   attL1: mutant version of attL; recombination site for the Gateway® LR reaction LR Clonase™
    687..1063    +  CDS            H2B (fragment): human histone H2B; HIST1H2BB
   1080..1121    +  CDS            V5 tag: epitope tag from simian virus 5
   1209..1879    +  CDS            mScarlet-2I (fragment): mScarlet-I derivative in which the N- and C-termini have been modified to reduce cytotoxicity (Valbuena et al., 2020) preserves the original mammalian codon optimization
   1952..2051    -  protein_bind   attL2: mutant version of attL; recombination site for the Gateway® LR reaction LR Clonase™
   2069..2087    -  promoter       T7 promoter: promoter for bacteriophage T7 RNA polymerase
   2221..3030    +  CDS            KanR: aminoglycoside phosphotransferase; aph(3')-Ia; confers resistance to kanamycin in bacteria or G418 (Geneticin®) in eukaryotes
   3177..3765    +  rep_origin     ori: high-copy-number ColE1/pMB1/pBR322/pUC origin of replication
>Addgene plasmid #242551 | pME-H2B-mScarlet-3H (JDW 1513) | addgene full sequence | sequence record 484476 | Addgene NGS Result
CTTTCCTGCGTTATCCCCTGATTCTGTGGATAACCGTATTACCGCCTTTGAGTGAGCTGATACCGCTCGC
CGCAGCCGAACGACCGAGCGCAGCGAGTCAGTGAGCGAGGAAGCGGAAGAGCGCCCAATACGCAAACCGC
CTCTCCCCGCGCGTTGGCCGATTCATTAATGCAGCTGGCACGACAGGTTTCCCGACTGGAAAGCGGGCAG
TGAGCGCAACGCAATTAATACGCGTACCGCTAGCCAGGAAGAGTTTGTAGAAACGCAAAAAGGCCATCCG
TCAGGATGGCCTTCTGCTTAGTTTGATGCCTGGCAGTTTATGGCGGGCGTCCTGCCCGCCACCCTCCGGG
CCGTTGCTTCACAACGTTCAAATCCGCTCCCGGCGGATTTGTCCTACTCAGGAGAGCGTTCACCGACAAA
CAACAGATAAAACGAAAGGCCCAGTCTTCCGACTGAGCCTTTCGTTTTATTTGATGCCTGGCAGTTCCCT
ACTCTCGCGTTAACGCTAGCATGGATGTTTTCCCAGTCACGACGTTGTAAAACGACGGCCAGTCTTAAGC
TCGGGCCCCAAATAATGATTTTATTTTGACTGATAGTGACCTGTTCGTTGCAACAAATTGATGAGCAATG
CTTTTTTATAATGCCAACTTTGTACAAAAAAGCAGGCTACTAGTGCTAGCGCCACCATGCCTGAACCCTC
TAAGTCTGCTCCAGCCCCTAAAAAGGGTTCTAAGAAGGCTATCACTAAGGCGCAGAAGAAGGATGGTAAG
AAGCGTAAGCGCAGCCGCAAGGAGAGCTATTCTATCTATGTGTACAAGGTTCTGAAGCAGGTCCACCCCG
ACACCGGCATCTCATCCAAGGCCATGGGGATCATGAACTCCTTCGTCAACGACATCTTCGAGCGCATCGC
GGGCGAGGCTTCTCGCCTGGCTCACTACAATAAGCGCTCGACCATCACCTCCAGGGAGATTCAGACGGCT
GTGCGCCTGCTGCTGCCTGGGGAGCTGGCTAAGCATGCTGTGTCCGAGGGCACTAAGGCAGTTACCAAGT
ACACTAGCTCTAAGGGTGGTGCTGGTGGTGGTAAGCCTATCCCTAACCCTCTCCTCGGTCTCGATTCTAC
GGGATCCACCGGTGAATTCGATGGTGGAGGCGGTTCAGGCGGAGGTGGCTCTGGCGGTGGCGGATCGCCA
TCAGGTACCATGGTGAGCATGGATAGCACCGAGGCAGTGATCAAGGAGTTCATGCGGTTCAAGGTGCACA
TGGAGGGCTCCATGAACGGCCACGAGTTCGAGATCGAGGGCGAGGGCGAGGGCCGCCCCTACGAGGGCAC
CCAGACCGCCAAGCTGAGGGTGACCAAGGGTGGCCCCCTGCCCTTCTCCTGGGACATCCTGTCCCCTCAG
TTCATGTACGGCTCCAGGGCCTTCACGAAGCACCCCGCCGACATCCCCGACTACTGGAAGCAGTCCTTCC
CCGAGGGCTTCAAGTGGGAGCGCGTGATGAACTTCGAGGACGGCGGCGCCGTGTCCGTGGCCCAGGACAC
CTCCCTGGAGGACGGCACCCTGATCTACAAGGTGAAGCTCCGCGGCACCAACTTCCCTCCTGACGGCCCC
GTAATGCAGAAGAAGACAATGGGCTGGGAAGCATCCACCGAGCGGTTGTACCCCGAGGACGTCGTGCTGA
AGGGCGACATTAAGCATGCCCTGCGCCTGAAGGACGGCGGCCGGTACCTGGCGGACTTCAAGACCACCTA
CAGGGCCAAGAAGCCCGTGCAGATGCCCGGCGCCTTCAACATCGACCGCAAGTTGGACATCACATCCCAC
AACGAGGACTACACCGTGGTGGAACAGTACGAACGCTCCGTGGCCCGCCACTCCACCGGCGGCTCCGGTG
GCTCCTAACTATAATGAGGCGCGCCGTCGACGTTAACACGCGTTAATGATACGTATCTAGAACCCAGCTT
TCTTGTACAAAGTTGGCATTATAAGAAAGCATTGCTTATCAATTTGTTGCAACGAACAGGTCACTATCAG
TCAAAATAAAATCATTATTTGCCATCCAGCTGATATCCCCTATAGTGAGTCGTATTACATGGTCATAGCT
GTTTCCTGGCAGCTCTGGCCCGTGTCTCAAAATCTCTGATGTTACATTGCACAAGATAAAAATATATCAT
CATGAACAATAAAACTGTCTGCTTACATAAACAGTAATACAAGGGGTGTTATGAGCCATATTCAACGGGA
AACGTCGAGGCCGCGATTAAATTCCAACATGGATGCTGATTTATATGGGTATAAATGGGCTCGCGATAAT
GTCGGGCAATCAGGTGCGACAATCTATCGCTTGTATGGGAAGCCCGATGCGCCAGAGTTGTTTCTGAAAC
ATGGCAAAGGTAGCGTTGCCAATGATGTTACAGATGAGATGGTCAGACTAAACTGGCTGACGGAATTTAT
GCCTCTTCCGACCATCAAGCATTTTATCCGTACTCCTGATGATGCATGGTTACTCACCACTGCGATCCCC
GGAAAAACAGCATTCCAGGTATTAGAAGAATATCCTGATTCAGGTGAAAATATTGTTGATGCGCTGGCAG
TGTTCCTGCGCCGGTTGCATTCGATTCCTGTTTGTAATTGTCCTTTTAACAGCGATCGCGTATTTCGTCT
CGCTCAGGCGCAATCACGAATGAATAACGGTTTGGTTGATGCGAGTGATTTTGATGACGAGCGTAATGGC
TGGCCTGTTGAACAAGTCTGGAAAGAAATGCATAAACTTTTGCCATTCTCACCGGATTCAGTCGTCACTC
ATGGTGATTTCTCACTTGATAACCTTATTTTTGACGAGGGGAAATTAATAGGTTGTATTGATGTTGGACG
AGTCGGAATCGCAGACCGATACCAGGATCTTGCCATCCTATGGAACTGCCTCGGTGAGTTTTCTCCTTCA
TTACAGAAACGGCTTTTTCAAAAATATGGTATTGATAATCCTGATATGAATAAATTGCAGTTTCATTTGA
TGCTCGATGAGTTTTTCTAATCAGAATTGGTTAATTGGTTGTAACACTGGCAGAGCATTACGCTGACTTG
ACGGGACGGCGCAAGCTCATGACCAAAATCCCTTAACGTGAGTTACGCGTCGTTCCACTGAGCGTCAGAC
CCCGTAGAAAAGATCAAAGGATCTTCTTGAGATCCTTTTTTTCTGCGCGTAATCTGCTGCTTGCAAACAA
AAAAACCACCGCTACCAGCGGTGGTTTGTTTGCCGGATCAAGAGCTACCAACTCTTTTTCCGAAGGTAAC
TGGCTTCAGCAGAGCGCAGATACCAAATACTGTTCTTCTAGTGTAGCCGTAGTTAGGCCACCACTTCAAG
AACTCTGTAGCACCGCCTACATACCTCGCTCTGCTAATCCTGTTACCAGTGGCTGCTGCCAGTGGCGATA
AGTCGTGTCTTACCGGGTTGGACTCAAGACGATAGTTACCGGATAAGGCGCAGCGGTCGGGCTGAACGGG
GGGTTCGTGCACACAGCCCAGCTTGGAGCGAACGACCTACACCGAACTGAGATACCTACAGCGTGAGCTA
TGAGAAAGCGCCACGCTTCCCGAAGGGAGAAAGGCGGACAGGTATCCGGTAAGCGGCAGGGTCGGAACAG
GAGAGCGCACGAGGGAGCTTCCAGGGGGAAACGCCTGGTATCTTTATAGTCCTGTCGGGTTTCGCCACCT
CTGACTTGAGCGTCGATTTTTGTGATGCTCGTCAGGGGGGCGGAGCCTATGGAAAAACGCCAGCAACGCG
GCCTTTTTACGGTTCCTGGCCTTTTGCTGGCCTTTTGCTCACATGTT
